Addgene plasmid #57499: mEos4a-Zyxin-6
Purpose: Localization: Focal Adhesions, Excitation: 505 / 569, Emission: 516 / 581
Depositing lab: Michael Davidson & Loren Looger. Depositing organization: Florida State University, Tallahassee.
Backbone
  Vector backbone: mEos4a
  Backbone size w/o insert (bp): 4750
  Vector type: Mammalian Expression
  Selectable markers: Neomycin (select with G418)
Growth in bacteria
  Bacterial resistance: Kanamycin, 50 μg/mL
  Growth temperature: 37°C
  Growth strain: DH5alpha
  Copy number: High Copy
Gene/Insert
  Gene/Insert name: Zyxin (alt name: NM_003461)
  Species: H. sapiens (human)
  Mutation: S11P, G52R, E62D
  Entrez Gene: ZYX (a.k.a. ESP-2, HED-2)
  Promoter: CMV
  Tag / fusion protein: mEos4a (C terminal on insert)
  Cloning method: Unknown
  Sequencing primers: 5′ CMV-F; 3′ SV40pA-R
Terms and licenses: Academic/Nonprofit Terms; Industry Terms
Depositor comments: . Excitation = 505 / 569; Emission = 516 / 581
How to cite: mEos4a-Zyxin-6 was a gift from Michael Davidson & Loren Looger (Addgene plasmid # 57499 ; http://n2t.net/addgene:57499 ; RRID:Addgene_57499)
