[The description below was written by a language model from this plasmid's Addgene catalogue record and pLannotate feature annotations shown in this document.]
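Description:
mEos4a-Zyxin-6 is a mammalian expression plasmid that produces human zyxin (ZYX) fused at its C-terminus to the photoconvertible fluorescent protein mEos4a. It is built on an mEos4a N1-style backbone in which the insert sits upstream of the fluorescent protein. Expression is driven by the human cytomegalovirus immediate-early enhancer and promoter. The zyxin open reading frame follows remnants of a multiple cloning site and is joined through a short linker (the "6" in the name probably refers to linker length, though the record does not say so) to the mEos4a coding sequence. An SV40 polyadenylation signal terminates the transcript. The record notes three amino-acid changes in the zyxin insert relative to the reference: S11P, G52R and E62D.

The plasmid replicates at high copy in E. coli from a ColE1/pUC-type origin and also carries an f1 phage origin. A single Tn5 aminoglycoside phosphotransferase (NeoR/KanR) cassette serves both hosts. A bacterial promoter gives kanamycin resistance in E. coli, while the SV40 early promoter and HSV TK poly(A) signal allow G418 selection of stably transfected mammalian cells. Several short annotated fragments (RSF ori, ble, bGH poly(A), large T antigen) appear to be partial sequence matches rather than functional elements.

Zyxin is an adhesion plaque protein, so the fusion serves as a focal adhesion marker. mEos4a is initially green (excitation 505 nm, emission 516 nm) and converts to a red form (excitation 569 nm, emission 581 nm). This makes the construct suited to live or fixed-cell imaging of focal adhesions, including photoconversion-based tracking and localization-type super-resolution microscopy.
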