Features (pLannotate 1.2.2; 16 found; start..end, strand, type, name):
      1..51      +  rep_origin     RSF ori (fragment): Plasmids containing the RSF 1030 origin of replication can be propagated in E. coli cells that contain additional plasmids with compatible origins.
    119..422     +  enhancer       CMV enhancer: human cytomegalovirus immediate early enhancer
    423..626     +  promoter       CMV promoter: human cytomegalovirus (CMV) immediate early promoter
    649..692     +  misc_feature   MCS (fragment): multiple cloning site
    694..2409    +  CDS            ZYX: ZYX_HUMAN - Experimental evidence at protein level: Swiss-Prot protein existence level 1. Adhesion plaque protein. Binds alpha-actinin and the CRP protein. Important for targeting TES and ENA/VASP family members to focal adhesions and for the formation of actin-rich structures. May be a component of a signal transduction pathway that mediates adhesion- stimulated changes in gene expression (By similarity). From Homo sapiens (Human).
   2428..3108    +  CDS            mEos4a: mEos4a is a photoconvertible red fluorescent protein published in 2015, derived from Lobophyllia hemprichii. It has moderate acid sensitivity.
   3127..3210    +  CDS            large T antigen (fragment): large T antigen from SV40 (simian virus 40)
   3233..3354    +  polyA_signal   SV40 poly(A) signal: SV40 polyadenylation signal
   3388..3816    -  rep_origin     f1 ori (sequence partly withheld): f1 bacteriophage origin of replication; arrow indicates direction of (+) strand synthesis
   3843..3947    +  promoter       AmpR promoter: bla
   3949..4306    +  promoter       SV40 promoter: SV40 enhancer and early promoter
   4341..5135    +  CDS            NeoR/KanR: aminoglycoside phosphotransferase from Tn5; aph(3')-II (or nptII); confers resistance to neomycin, kanamycin, and G418 (Geneticin®)
   5156..5308    +  CDS            ble (fragment): BLE_KLEPN - Experimental evidence at protein level: Swiss-Prot protein existence level 1. Binding protein with a strong affinity to the bleomycin family of antibiotics. Binds to CL990; an antimitotic-antibiotic compound. From Klebsiella pneumoniae.
   5367..5414    +  polyA_signal   HSV TK poly(A) signal: herpes simplex virus thymidine kinase polyadenylation signal (Cole and Stacy, 1985)
   5505..5521    -  polyA_signal   bGH poly(A) signal (fragment): bovine growth hormone polyadenylation signal
   5743..6331    +  rep_origin     ori: high-copy-number ColE1/pMB1/pBR322/pUC origin of replication
>Addgene plasmid #57499 | mEos4a-Zyxin-6 | addgene full sequence | sequence record 210654 | Addgene NGS Result
CATGTTCTTTCCTGCGTTATCCCCTGATTCTGTGGATAACCGTATTACCGCCATGCATTAGTTATTAATA
GTAATCAATTACGGGGTCATTAGTTCATAGCCCATATATGGAGTTCCGCGTTACATAACTTACGGTAAAT
GGCCCGCCTGGCTGACCGCCCAACGACCCCCGCCCATTGACGTCAATAATGACGTATGTTCCCATAGTAA
CGCCAATAGGGACTTTCCATTGACGTCAATGGGTGGAGTATTTACGGTAAACTGCCCACTTGGCAGTACA
TCAAGTGTATCATATGCCAAGTACGCCCCCTATTGACGTCAATGACGGTAAATGGCCCGCCTGGCATTAT
GCCCAGTACATGACCTTATGGGACTTTCCTACTTGGCAGTACATCTACGTATTAGTCATCGCTATTACCA
TGGTGATGCGGTTTTGGCAGTACATCAATGGGCGTGGATAGCGGTTTGACTCACGGGGATTTCCAAGTCT
CCACCCCATTGACGTCAATGGGAGTTTGTTTTGGCACCAAAATCAACGGGACTTTCCAAAATGTCGTAAC
AACTCCGCCCCATTGACGCAAATGGGCGGTAGGCGTGTACGGTGGGAGGTCTATATAAGCAGAGCTGGTT
TAGTGAACCGTCAGATCCGCTAGCGCTACCGGACTCAGATCTCGAGCTCAAGCTTCGAATTCCATGGCGG
CCCCCCGCCCGTCTCCCGCGATCCCCGTTTCGGTCTCGGCTCCGGCTTTTTACGCCCCGCAGAAGAAGTT
CGGCCCTGTGGTGGCCCCAAAGCCCAAAGTGAATCCCTTCCGGCCCAGGGACAGCGAGCCTCCCCCGGCA
CCCGGGGCCCAGCGCGCACAGATGGGCCGGGTGGGCGATATTCCCCCGCCGCCCCCGGAAGACTTTCCCC
TGCCTCCACCTCCCCTTGCTGGGGATGGCGACGATGCAGAGGGTGCTCTGGGAGGTGCCTTCCCGCCGCC
CCCTCCCCCGATCGAGGAATCATTTCCCCCTGCGCCTCTGGAGGAGGAGATCTTCCCTTCCCCGCCGCCT
CCTCCGGAGGAGGAGGGAGGGCCTGAGGCCCCCATACCGCCCCCACCACAGCCCAGGGAGAAGGTGAGCA
GTATTGATTTGGAGATCGACTCTCTGTCCTCACTGCTGGATGACATGACCAAGAATGATCCTTTCAAAGC
CCGGGTGTCATCTGGATATGTGCCCCCACCAGTGGCCACTCCATTCAGTTCCAAGTCCAGTACCAAGCCT
GCAGCCGGGGGCACAGCACCCCTGCCTCCTTGGAAGTCCCCTTCCAGCTCCCAGCCTCTGCCCCAGGTTC
CGGCTCCGGCTCAGAGCCAGACACAGTTCCATGTTCAGCCCCAGCCCCAGCCCAAGCCTCAGGTCCAACT
CCATGTCCAGTCCCAGACCCAGCCTGTGTCTTTGGCTAACACCCAGCCCCGAGGGCCCCCAGCCTCATCT
CCGGCTCCAGCCCCTAAGTTTTCTCCAGTGACTCCTAAGTTTACTCCTGTGGCTTCCAAGTTCAGTCCTG
GAGCCCCAGGTGGATCTGGGTCACAACCAAATCAAAAATTGGGGCACCCCGAAGCTCTTTCTGCTGGCAC
AGGCTCCCCTCAACCTCCCAGCTTCACCTATGCCCAGCAGAGGGAGAAGCCCCGAGTGCAGGAGAAGCAG
CACCCCGTGCCCCCACCGGCTCAGAACCAAAACCAGGTGCGCTCCCCTGGGGCCCCAGGGCCCCTGACTC
TGAAGGAGGTGGAGGAGCTGGAGCAGCTGACCCAGCAGCTAATGCAGGACATGGAGCATCCTCAGAGGCA
GAATGTGGCTGTCAACGAACTCTGCGGCCGATGCCATCAACCCCTGGCCCGGGCGCAGCCAGCCGTCCGC
GCTCTAGGGCAGCTGTTCCACATCGCCTGCTTCACCTGCCACCAGTGTGCGCAGCAGCTCCAGGGCCAGC
AGTTCTACAGTCTGGAGGGGGCGCCGTACTGCGAGGGCTGTTACACTGACACCCTGGAGAAGTGTAACAC
CTGCGGGGAGCCCATCACTGACCGCATGCTGAGGGCCACGGGCAAGGCCTATCACCCGCACTGCTTCACC
TGTGTGGTCTGCGCCCGCCCCCTGGAGGGCACCTCCTTCATCGTGGACCAGGCCAACCGGCCCCACTGTG
TCCCCGACTACCACAAGCAGTACGCCCCGAGGTGCTCCGTCTGCTCTGAGCCCATCATGCCTGAGCCTGG
CCGAGATGAGACTGTGCGAGTGGTCGCCCTGGACAAGAACTTCCACATGAAGTGTTACAAGTGTGAGGAC
TGCGGGAAGCCCCTGTCGATTGAGGCAGATGACAATGGCTGCTTCCCCCTGGACGGTCACGTGCTCTGTC
GGAAGTGCCACACTGCTAGAGCCCAGACGGATCCACCGGTCGCCACCATGGTGAGTGCGATTAAGCCAGA
CATGAGGATCAAACTCCGTATGGAAGGCAACGTAAACGGGCACCACTTTGTGATCGACGGAGATGGTACA
GGCAAGCCTTATGAGGGAAAACAGACCATGGATCTTGAAGTCAAAGAGGGCGGACCTCTGCCTTTTGCCT
TTGATATCCTGACCACTGCATTCCATTACGGCAACAGGGTATTCGTTAAATATCCAGACAACATACAAGA
CTATTTTAAGCAGTCGTTTCCTAAGGGGTATTCGTGGGAACGAAGCTTGACTTTCGAAGACGGGGGCATT
TGCTATGCCAGAAACGACATAACAATGGAAGGGGACACTTTCTATAATAAAGTTCGATTTTATGGTACCA
ACTTTCCCGCCAATGGTCCAGTTATGCAGAAGAAGACGCTGAAATGGGAGCCCTCCACTGAGAAAATGTA
TGTGCGTGATGGAGTGCTGACGGGTGATATTCATATGGCTTTGTTGCTTGAAGGAAATGCCCATTACCGA
TGTGACTTCAGAACTACTTACAAAGCTAAGGAGAAGGGTGTCAAGTTACCAGGCTACCACTTTGTGGACC
ACGCCATTGAGATTTTAAGCCATGACAAAGATTACAACAAGGTTAAGCTGTATGAGCATGCTGTTGCTCA
TTCTGGATTGCCTGACAATGCCAGACGATAAGCGGCCGCGACTCTAGATCATAATCAGCCATACCACATT
TGTAGAGGTTTTACTTGCTTTAAAAAACCTCCCACACCTCCCCCTGAACCTGAAACATAAAATGAATGCA
ATTGTTGTTGTTAACTTGTTTATTGCAGCTTATAATGGTTACAAATAAAGCAATAGCATCACAAATTTCA
CAAATAAAGCATTTTTTTCACTGCATTCTAGTTGTGGTTTGTCCAAACTCATCAATGTATCTTAAGGCGT
AAATTGTAAGCGTTAATATTTTGTTAAAATTCGCGTTAAATTTTTGTTAAATCAGCTCATTTTTTAACCA
ATAGGCCGAAATCGGCAAAATCCCTTATAAATCAAAAGAATAGACCGAGATAGGGT
[37 nt withheld, positions 3487-3523]
AAAGAACGTGGACTCCAACGTCAAAGG
[49 nt withheld, positions 3551-3599]
T
[91 nt withheld, positions 3601-3691]
G
[124 nt withheld, positions 3693-3816]
CAGGTGGCACTTTTCGGGGAAATGTGCGCGGAACCCCTATTTGTTTATTTTTCTAAATACATTCAAATAT
GTATCCGCTCATGAGACAATAACCCTGATAAATGCTTCAATAATATTGAAAAAGGAAGAGTCCTGAGGCG
GAAAGAACCAGCTGTGGAATGTGTGTCAGTTAGGGTGTGGAAAGTCCCCAGGCTCCCCAGCAGGCAGAAG
TATGCAAAGCATGCATCTCAATTAGTCAGCAACCAGGTGTGGAAAGTCCCCAGGCTCCCCAGCAGGCAGA
AGTATGCAAAGCATGCATCTCAATTAGTCAGCAACCATAGTCCCGCCCCTAACTCCGCCCATCCCGCCCC
TAACTCCGCCCAGTTCCGCCCATTCTCCGCCCCATGGCTGACTAATTTTTTTTATTTATGCAGAGGCCGA
GGCCGCCTCGGCCTCTGAGCTATTCCAGAAGTAGTGAGGAGGCTTTTTTGGAGGCCTAGGCTTTTGCAAA
GATCGATCAAGAGACAGGATGAGGATCGTTTCGCATGATTGAACAAGATGGATTGCACGCAGGTTCTCCG
GCCGCTTGGGTGGAGAGGCTATTCGGCTATGACTGGGCACAACAGACAATCGGCTGCTCTGATGCCGCCG
TGTTCCGGCTGTCAGCGCAGGGGCGCCCGGTTCTTTTTGTCAAGACCGACCTGTCCGGTGCCCTGAATGA
ACTGCAAGACGAGGCAGCGCGGCTATCGTGGCTGGCCACGACGGGCGTTCCTTGCGCAGCTGTGCTCGAC
GTTGTCACTGAAGCGGGAAGGGACTGGCTGCTATTGGGCGAAGTGCCGGGGCAGGATCTCCTGTCATCTC
ACCTTGCTCCTGCCGAGAAAGTATCCATCATGGCTGATGCAATGCGGCGGCTGCATACGCTTGATCCGGC
TACCTGCCCATTCGACCACCAAGCGAAACATCGCATCGAGCGAGCACGTACTCGGATGGAAGCCGGTCTT
GTCGATCAGGATGATCTGGACGAAGAGCATCAGGGGCTCGCGCCAGCCGAACTGTTCGCCAGGCTCAAGG
CGAGCATGCCCGACGGCGAGGATCTCGTCGTGACCCATGGCGATGCCTGCTTGCCGAATATCATGGTGGA
AAATGGCCGCTTTTCTGGATTCATCGACTGTGGCCGGCTGGGTGTGGCGGACCGCTATCAGGACATAGCG
TTGGCTACCCGTGATATTGCTGAAGAGCTTGGCGGCGAATGGGCTGACCGCTTCCTCGTGCTTTACGGTA
TCGCCGCTCCCGATTCGCAGCGCATCGCCTTCTATCGCCTTCTTGACGAGTTCTTCTGAGCGGGACTCTG
GGGTTCGAAATGACCGACCAAGCGACGCCCAACCTGCCATCACGAGATTTCGATTCCACCGCCGCCTTCT
ATGAAAGGTTGGGCTTCGGAATCGTTTTCCGGGACGCCGGCTGGATGATCCTCCAGCGCGGGGATCTCAT
GCTGGAGTTCTTCGCCCACCCTAGGGGGAGGCTAACTGAAACACGGAAGGAGACAATACCGGAAGGAACC
CGCGCTATGACGGCAATAAAAAGACAGAATAAAACGCACGGTGTTGGGTCGTTTGTTCATAAACGCGGGG
TTCGGTCCCAGGGCTGGCACTCTGTCGATACCCCACCGAGACCCCATTGGGGCCAATACGCCCGCGTTTC
TTCCTTTTCCCCACCCCACCCCCCAAGTTCGGGTGAAGGCCCAGGGCTCGCAGCCAACGTCGGGGCGGCA
GGCCCTGCCATAGCCTCAGGTTACTCATATATACTTTAGATTGATTTAAAACTTCATTTTTAATTTAAAA
GGATCTAGGTGAAGATCCTTTTTGATAATCTCATGACCAAAATCCCTTAACGTGAGTTTTCGTTCCACTG
AGCGTCAGACCCCGTAGAAAAGATCAAAGGATCTTCTTGAGATCCTTTTTTTCTGCGCGTAATCTGCTGC
TTGCAAACAAAAAAACCACCGCTACCAGCGGTGGTTTGTTTGCCGGATCAAGAGCTACCAACTCTTTTTC
CGAAGGTAACTGGCTTCAGCAGAGCGCAGATACCAAATACTGTTCTTCTAGTGTAGCCGTAGTTAGGCCA
CCACTTCAAGAACTCTGTAGCACCGCCTACATACCTCGCTCTGCTAATCCTGTTACCAGTGGCTGCTGCC
AGTGGCGATAAGTCGTGTCTTACCGGGTTGGACTCAAGACGATAGTTACCGGATAAGGCGCAGCGGTCGG
GCTGAACGGGGGGTTCGTGCACACAGCCCAGCTTGGAGCGAACGACCTACACCGAACTGAGATACCTACA
GCGTGAGCTATGAGAAAGCGCCACGCTTCCCGAAGGGAGAAAGGCGGACAGGTATCCGGTAAGCGGCAGG
GTCGGAACAGGAGAGCGCACGAGGGAGCTTCCAGGGGGAAACGCCTGGTATCTTTATAGTCCTGTCGGGT
TTCGCCACCTCTGACTTGAGCGTCGATTTTTGTGATGCTCGTCAGGGGGGCGGAGCCTATGGAAAAACGC
CAGCAACGCGGCCTTTTTACGGTTCCTGGCCTTTTGCTGGCCTTTTGCTCA
