>Addgene plasmid #57499 | mEos4a-Zyxin-6 | depositor partial sequence | sequence record 88638 | insert sequence
CGCTACCGGACTCAGATCTCGAGCTCAAGCTTCGAATTCCATGGCGGCCCCCCGCCCGTCTCCCGCGATC
CCCGTTTCGGTCTCGGCTCCGGCTTTTTACGCCCCGCAGAAGAAGTTCGGCCCTGTGGTGGCCCCAAAGC
CCAAAGTGAATCCCTTCCGGCCCAGGGACAGCGAGCCTCCCCCGGCACCCGGGGCCCAGCGCGCACAGAT
GGGCCGGGTGGGCGATATTCCCCCGCCGCCCCCGGAAGACTTTCCCCTGCCTCCACCTCCCCTTGCTGGG
GATGGCGACGATGCAGAGGGTGCTCTGGGAGGTGCCTTCCCGCCGCCCCCTCCCCCGATCGAGGAATCAT
TTCCCCCTGCGCCTCTGGAGGAGGAGATCTTCCCTTCCCCGCCGCCTCCTCCGGAGGAGGAGGGAGGGCC
TGAGGCCCCCATACCGCCCCCACCACAGCCCAGGGAGAAGGTGAGCAGTATTGATTTGGAGATCGACTCT
CTGTCCTCACTGCTGGATGACATGACCAAGAATGATCCTTTCAAAGCCCGGGTGTCATCTGGATATGTGC
CCCCACCAGTGGCCACTCCATTCAGTTCCAAGTCCAGTACCAAGCCTGCAGCCGGGGGCACAGCACCCCT
GCCTCCTTGGAAGTCCCCTTCCAGCTCCCAGCCTCTGCCCCAGGTTCCGGCTCCGGCTCAGAGCCAGACA
CAGTTCCATGTTCAGCCCCAGCCCCAGCCCAAGCCTCAGGTCCAACTCCATGTCCAGTCCCAGACCCAGC
CTGTGTCTTTGGCTAACACCCAGCCCCGAGGGCCCCCAGCCTCATCTCCGGCTCCAGCCCCTAAGTTTTC
TCCAGTGACTCCTAAGTTTACTCCTGTGGCTTCCAAGTTCAGTCCTGGAGCCCCAGGTGGATCTGGGTCA
CAACCAAATCAAAAATTGGGGCACCCCGAAGCTCTTTCTGCTGGCACAGGCTCCCCTCAACCTCCCAGCT
TCACCTATGCCCAGCAGAGGGAGAAGCCCCGAGTGCAGGAGAAGCAGCACCCCGTGCCCCCACCGGCTCA
GAACCAAAACCAGGTGCGCTCCCCTGGGGCCCCAGGGCCCCTGACTCTGAAGGAGGTGGAGGAGCTGGAG
CAGCTGACCCAGCAGCTAATGCAGGACATGGAGCATCCTCAGAGGCAGAATGTGGCTGTCAACGAACTCT
GCGGCCGATGCCATCAACCCCTGGCCCGGGCGCAGCCAGCCGTCCGCGCTCTAGGGCAGCTGTTCCACAT
CGCCTGCTTCACCTGCCACCAGTGTGCGCAGCAGCTCCAGGGCCAGCAGTTCTACAGTCTGGAGGGGGCG
CCGTACTGCGAGGGCTGTTACACTGACACCCTGGAGAAGTGTAACACCTGCGGGGAGCCCATCACTGACC
GCATGCTGAGGGCCACGGGCAAGGCCTATCACCCGCACTGCTTCACCTGTGTGGTCTGCGCCCGCCCCCT
GGAGGGCACCTCCTTCATCGTGGACCAGGCCAACCGGCCCCACTGTGTCCCCGACTACCACAAGCAGTAC
GCCCCGAGGTGCTCCGTCTGCTCTGAGCCCATCATGCCTGAGCCTGGCCGAGATGAGACTGTGCGAGTGG
TCGCCCTGGACAAGAACTTCCACATGAAGTGTTACAAGTGTGAGGACTGCGGGAAGCCCCTGTCGATTGA
GGCAGATGACAATGGCTGCTTCCCCCTGGACGGTCACGTGCTCTGTCGGAAGTGCCACACTGCTAGAGCC
CAGACGGATCCACCGGTCGCCACCATGGTGAGTGCGATTAAGCCAGACATGAGGATCAAACTCCGTATGG
AAGGCAACGTAAACGGGCACCACTTTGTGATCGACGGAGATGGTACAGGCAAGCCTTATGAGGGAAAACA
GACCATGGATCTTGAAGTCAAAGAGGGCGGACCTCTGCCTTTTGCCTTTGATATCCTGACCACTGCATTC
CATTACGGCAACAGGGTATTCGTTAAATATCCAGACAACATACAAGACTATTTTAAGCAGTCGTTTCCTA
AGGGGTATTCGTGGGAACGAAGCTTGACTTTCGAAGACGGGGGCATTTGCTATGCCAGAAACGACATAAC
AATGGAAGGGGACACTTTCTATAATAAAGTTCGATTTTATGGTACCAACTTTCCCGCCAATGGTCCAGTT
ATGCAGAAGAAGACGCTGAAATGGGAGCCCTCCACTGAGAAAATGTATGTGCGTGATGGAGTGCTGACGG
GTGATATTCATATGGCTTTGTTGCTTGAAGGAAATGCCCATTACCGATGTGACTTCAGAACTACTTACAA
AGCTAAGGAGAAGGGTGTCAAGTTACCAGGCTACCACTTTGTGGACCACGCCATTGAGATTTTAAGCCAT
GACAAAGATTACAACAAGGTTAAGCTGTATGAGCATGCTGTTGCTCATTCTGGATTGCCTGACAATGCCA
GACGATAAGCGGCCGCGACTCTAGATCATAATCAGCC
